>Addgene plasmid #101824 | Adeno FT | depositor partial sequence | sequence record 192597 | Adeno FT sequence 11538 bps
AATTAATTAAGCTAGCATCATCAATAATATACCTTATTTTGGATTGAAGCCAATATGATAATGAGGGGGT
GGAGTTTGTGACGTGGCGCGGGGCGTGGGAACGGGGCGGGTGACGTAGTAGTGTGGCGGAAGTGTGATGT
TGCAAGTGTGGCGGAACACATGTAAGCGACGGATGTGGCAAAAGTGACGTTTTTGGTGTGCGCCGGTGTA
CACAGGAAGTGACAATTTTCGCGCGGTTTTAGGCGGATGTTGTAGTAAATTTGGGCGTAACCGAGTAAGA
TTTGGCCATTTTCGCGGGAAAACTGAATAAGAGGAAGTGAAATCTGAATAATTTTGTGTTACTCATAGCG
CGTAATATTTGTCTAGGGAGATCCGGTACCGTTTAAACTCGAGAATGGCGCATGTGAGGGCCTATTTCCC
ATGATTCCTTCATATTTGCATATACGATACAAGGCTGTTAGAGAGATAATTGGAATTAATTTGACTGTAA
ACACAAAGATATTAGTACAAAATACGTGACGTAGAAAGTAATAATTTCTTGGGTAGTTTGCAGTTTTAAA
ATTATGTTTTAAAATGGACTATCATATGCTTACCGTAACTTGAAAGTATTTCGATTTCTTGGCTTTATAT
ATCTTGTGGAAAGGACGAAACACCGGGTTTTATCGGGGTATGTTGGTTTTAGAGCTAGAAATAGCAAGTT
AAAATAAGGCTAGTCCGTTATCAACTTGAAAAAGTGGCACCGAGTCGGTGCTTTTTTGTTTTAGAGCTAG
AAATAGCAAGTTAAAATAAGGCTAGTCCGTTTTTAGCGCGTGCGCCAATTCTGCAGACAAATGGCTCTAG
AGAGGGCCTATTTCCCATGATTCCTTCATATTTGCATATACGATACAAGGCTGTTAGAGAGATAATTGGA
ATTAATTTGACTGTAAACACAAAGATATTAGTACAAAATACGTGACGTAGAAAGTAATAATTTCTTGGGT
AGTTTGCAGTTTTAAAATTATGTTTTAAAATGGACTATCATATGCTTACCGTAACTTGAAAGTATTTCGA
TTTCTTGGCTTTATATATCTTGTGGAAAGGACGAAACACCGGTTCAGGCTATGCCCCCTAAGTTTTAGAG
CTAGAAATAGCAAGTTAAAATAAGGCTAGTCCGTTATCAACTTGAAAAAGTGGCACCGAGTCGGTGCTTT
TTTGTTTTAGAGCTAGAAATAGCAAGTTAAAATAAGGCTAGTCCGTTTTTAGCGCGTGCGCCAATTCTGC
AGACAAATGGGGTACCCGTTACATAACTTACGGTAAATGGCCCGCCTGGCTGACCGCCCAACGACCCCCG
CCCATTGACGTCAATAGTAACGCCAATAGGGACTTTCCATTGACGTCAATGGGTGGAGTATTTACGGTAA
ACTGCCCACTTGGCAGTACATCAAGTGTATCATATGCCAAGTACGCCCCCTATTGACGTCAATGACGGTA
AATGGCCCGCCTGGCATTGTGCCCAGTACATGACCTTATGGGACTTTCCTACTTGGCAGTACATCTACGT
ATTAGTCATCGCTATTACCATGGTCGAGGTGAGCCCCACGTTCTGCTTCACTCTCCCCATCTCCCCCCCC
TCCCCACCCCCAATTTTGTATTTATTTATTTTTTAATTATTTTGTGCAGCGATGGGGGCGGGGGGGGGGG
GGGGGCGCGCGCCAGGCGGGGCGGGGCGGGGCGAGGGGCGGGGCGGGGCGAGGCGGAGAGGTGCGGCGGC
AGCCAATCAGAGCGGCGCGCTCCGAAAGTTTCCTTTTATGGCGAGGCGGCGGCGGCGGCGGCCCTATAAA
AAGCGAAGCGCGCGGCGGGCGGGAGTCGCTGCGACGCTGCCTTCGCCCCGTGCCCCGCTCCGCCGCCGCC
TCGCGCCGCCCGCCCCGGCTCTGACTGACCGCGTTACTCCCACAGGTGAGCGGGCGGGACGGCCCTTCTC
CTCCGGGCTGTAATTAGCTGAGCAAGAGGTAAGGGTTTAAGGGATGGTTGGTTGGTGGGGTATTAATGTT
TAATTACCTGGAGCACCTGCCTGAAATCACTTTTTTTCAGGTTGGACCGGTGCCACCATGGACTATAAGG
ACCACGACGGAGACTACAAGGATCATGATATTGATTACAAAGACGATGACGATAAGATGGCCCCAAAGAA
GAAGCGGAAGGTCGGTATCCACGGAGTCCCAGCAGCCGACAAGAAGTACAGCATCGGCCTGGACATCGGC
ACCAACTCTGTGGGCTGGGCCGTGATCACCGACGAGTACAAGGTGCCCAGCAAGAAATTCAAGGTGCTGG
GCAACACCGACCGGCACAGCATCAAGAAGAACCTGATCGGAGCCCTGCTGTTCGACAGCGGCGAAACAGC
CGAGGCCACCCGGCTGAAGAGAACCGCCAGAAGAAGATACACCAGACGGAAGAACCGGATCTGCTATCTG
CAAGAGATCTTCAGCAACGAGATGGCCAAGGTGGACGACAGCTTCTTCCACAGACTGGAAGAGTCCTTCC
TGGTGGAAGAGGATAAGAAGCACGAGCGGCACCCCATCTTCGGCAACATCGTGGACGAGGTGGCCTACCA
CGAGAAGTACCCCACCATCTACCACCTGAGAAAGAAACTGGTGGACAGCACCGACAAGGCCGACCTGCGG
CTGATCTATCTGGCCCTGGCCCACATGATCAAGTTCCGGGGCCACTTCCTGATCGAGGGCGACCTGAACC
CCGACAACAGCGACGTGGACAAGCTGTTCATCCAGCTGGTGCAGACCTACAACCAGCTGTTCGAGGAAAA
CCCCATCAACGCCAGCGGCGTGGACGCCAAGGCCATCCTGTCTGCCAGACTGAGCAAGAGCAGACGGCTG
GAAAATCTGATCGCCCAGCTGCCCGGCGAGAAGAAGAATGGCCTGTTCGGAAACCTGATTGCCCTGAGCC
TGGGCCTGACCCCCAACTTCAAGAGCAACTTCGACCTGGCCGAGGATGCCAAACTGCAGCTGAGCAAGGA
CACCTACGACGACGACCTGGACAACCTGCTGGCCCAGATCGGCGACCAGTACGCCGACCTGTTTCTGGCC
GCCAAGAACCTGTCCGACGCCATCCTGCTGAGCGACATCCTGAGAGTGAACACCGAGATCACCAAGGCCC
CCCTGAGCGCCTCTATGATCAAGAGATACGACGAGCACCACCAGGACCTGACCCTGCTGAAAGCTCTCGT
GCGGCAGCAGCTGCCTGAGAAGTACAAAGAGATTTTCTTCGACCAGAGCAAGAACGGCTACGCCGGCTAC
ATTGACGGCGGAGCCAGCCAGGAAGAGTTCTACAAGTTCATCAAGCCCATCCTGGAAAAGATGGACGGCA
CCGAGGAACTGCTCGTGAAGCTGAACAGAGAGGACCTGCTGCGGAAGCAGCGGACCTTCGACAACGGCAG
CATCCCCCACCAGATCCACCTGGGAGAGCTGCACGCCATTCTGCGGCGGCAGGAAGATTTTTACCCATTC
CTGAAGGACAACCGGGAAAAGATCGAGAAGATCCTGACCTTCCGCATCCCCTACTACGTGGGCCCTCTGG
CCAGGGGAAACAGCAGATTCGCCTGGATGACCAGAAAGAGCGAGGAAACCATCACCCCCTGGAACTTCGA
GGAAGTGGTGGACAAGGGCGCTTCCGCCCAGAGCTTCATCGAGCGGATGACCAACTTCGATAAGAACCTG
CCCAACGAGAAGGTGCTGCCCAAGCACAGCCTGCTGTACGAGTACTTCACCGTGTATAACGAGCTGACCA
AAGTGAAATACGTGACCGAGGGAATGAGAAAGCCCGCCTTCCTGAGCGGCGAGCAGAAAAAGGCCATCGT
GGACCTGCTGTTCAAGACCAACCGGAAAGTGACCGTGAAGCAGCTGAAAGAGGACTACTTCAAGAAAATC
GAGTGCTTCGACTCCGTGGAAATCTCCGGCGTGGAAGATCGGTTCAACGCCTCCCTGGGCACATACCACG
ATCTGCTGAAAATTATCAAGGACAAGGACTTCCTGGACAATGAGGAAAACGAGGACATTCTGGAAGATAT
CGTGCTGACCCTGACACTGTTTGAGGACAGAGAGATGATCGAGGAACGGCTGAAAACCTATGCCCACCTG
TTCGACGACAAAGTGATGAAGCAGCTGAAGCGGCGGAGATACACCGGCTGGGGCAGGCTGAGCCGGAAGC
TGATCAACGGCATCCGGGACAAGCAGTCCGGCAAGACAATCCTGGATTTCCTGAAGTCCGACGGCTTCGC
CAACAGAAACTTCATGCAGCTGATCCACGACGACAGCCTGACCTTTAAAGAGGACATCCAGAAAGCCCAG
GTGTCCGGCCAGGGCGATAGCCTGCACGAGCACATTGCCAATCTGGCCGGCAGCCCCGCCATTAAGAAGG
GCATCCTGCAGACAGTGAAGGTGGTGGACGAGCTCGTGAAAGTGATGGGCCGGCACAAGCCCGAGAACAT
CGTGATCGAAATGGCCAGAGAGAACCAGACCACCCAGAAGGGACAGAAGAACAGCCGCGAGAGAATGAAG
CGGATCGAAGAGGGCATCAAAGAGCTGGGCAGCCAGATCCTGAAAGAACACCCCGTGGAAAACACCCAGC
TGCAGAACGAGAAGCTGTACCTGTACTACCTGCAGAATGGGCGGGATATGTACGTGGACCAGGAACTGGA
CATCAACCGGCTGTCCGACTACGATGTGGACCATATCGTGCCTCAGAGCTTTCTGAAGGACGACTCCATC
GACAACAAGGTGCTGACCAGAAGCGACAAGAACCGGGGCAAGAGCGACAACGTGCCCTCCGAAGAGGTCG
TGAAGAAGATGAAGAACTACTGGCGGCAGCTGCTGAACGCCAAGCTGATTACCCAGAGAAAGTTCGACAA
TCTGACCAAGGCCGAGAGAGGCGGCCTGAGCGAACTGGATAAGGCCGGCTTCATCAAGAGACAGCTGGTG
GAAACCCGGCAGATCACAAAGCACGTGGCACAGATCCTGGACTCCCGGATGAACACTAAGTACGACGAGA
ATGACAAGCTGATCCGGGAAGTGAAAGTGATCACCCTGAAGTCCAAGCTGGTGTCCGATTTCCGGAAGGA
TTTCCAGTTTTACAAAGTGCGCGAGATCAACAACTACCACCACGCCCACGACGCCTACCTGAACGCCGTC
GTGGGAACCGCCCTGATCAAAAAGTACCCTAAGCTGGAAAGCGAGTTCGTGTACGGCGACTACAAGGTGT
ACGACGTGCGGAAGATGATCGCCAAGAGCGAGCAGGAAATCGGCAAGGCTACCGCCAAGTACTTCTTCTA
CAGCAACATCATGAACTTTTTCAAGACCGAGATTACCCTGGCCAACGGCGAGATCCGGAAGCGGCCTCTG
ATCGAGACAAACGGCGAAACCGGGGAGATCGTGTGGGATAAGGGCCGGGATTTTGCCACCGTGCGGAAAG
TGCTGAGCATGCCCCAAGTGAATATCGTGAAAAAGACCGAGGTGCAGACAGGCGGCTTCAGCAAAGAGTC
TATCCTGCCCAAGAGGAACAGCGATAAGCTGATCGCCAGAAAGAAGGACTGGGACCCTAAGAAGTACGGC
GGCTTCGACAGCCCCACCGTGGCCTATTCTGTGCTGGTGGTGGCCAAAGTGGAAAAGGGCAAGTCCAAGA
AACTGAAGAGTGTGAAAGAGCTGCTGGGGATCACCATCATGGAAAGAAGCAGCTTCGAGAAGAATCCCAT
CGACTTTCTGGAAGCCAAGGGCTACAAAGAAGTGAAAAAGGACCTGATCATCAAGCTGCCTAAGTACTCC
CTGTTCGAGCTGGAAAACGGCCGGAAGAGAATGCTGGCCTCTGCCGGCGAACTGCAGAAGGGAAACGAAC
TGGCCCTGCCCTCCAAATATGTGAACTTCCTGTACCTGGCCAGCCACTATGAGAAGCTGAAGGGCTCCCC
CGAGGATAATGAGCAGAAACAGCTGTTTGTGGAACAGCACAAGCACTACCTGGACGAGATCATCGAGCAG
ATCAGCGAGTTCTCCAAGAGAGTGATCCTGGCCGACGCTAATCTGGACAAAGTGCTGTCCGCCTACAACA
AGCACCGGGATAAGCCCATCAGAGAGCAGGCCGAGAATATCATCCACCTGTTTACCCTGACCAATCTGGG
AGCCCCTGCCGCCTTCAAGTACTTTGACACCACCATCGACCGGAAGAGGTACACCAGCACCAAAGAGGTG
CTGGACGCCACCCTGATCCACCAGAGCATCACCGGCCTGTACGAGACACGGATCGACCTGTCTCAGCTGG
GAGGCGACAAAAGGCCGGCGGCCACGAAAAAGGCCGGCCAGGCAAAAAAGAAAAAGTAAGAATTCCTGCA
GCCCGGGGGATCCACTAGTTCTAGAGCGGCCGCCACCGCGGGGAGATCCAGACATGATAAGATACATTGA
TGAGTTTGGACAAACCACAACTAGAATGCAGTGAAAAAAATGCTTTATTTGTGAAATTTGTGATGCTATT
GCTTTATTTGTAACCATTATAAGCTGCAATAAACAAGTTAACAACAACAATTGCATTCATTTTATGTTTC
AGGTTCASGGGGAGGTGTGGGAGGTTTTTTAAAGCAAGTAAAACCTCTACAAATGTGGTATGGCTGATTA
TGATCCCGGCTGCCTCGCGCGTTTCGGTGATGACGGTGAAAACCTCTTGACACATGCAGCTCCCGGAGAC
GGTCACAGCTTGTCTGTAAGCGGATGCCGGGAGCAGACAAGCCCGTCAGGGCGCGTCAGCGGGTGTTGGC
GGGTGTCGGGGCGCAGCCATGAGGTCGACTCTAGTCCCCGCGGTGGCAGATCTGGAAGGTGCTGAGGTAC
GATGAGACCCGCACCAGGTGCAGACCCTGCGAGTGTGGCGGTAAACATATTAGGAACCAGCCTGTGATGC
TGGATGTGACCGAGGAGCTGAGGCCCGATCACTTGGTGCTGGCCTGCACCCGCGCTGAGTTTGGCTCTAG
CGATGAAGATACAGATTGAGGTACTGAAATGTGTGGGCGTGGCTTAAGGGTGGGAAAGAATATATAAGGT
GGGGGTCTTATGTAGTTTTGTATCTGTTTTGCAGCAGCCGCCGCCGCCATGAGCACCAACTCGTTTGATG
GAAGCATTGTGAGCTCATATTTGACAACGCGCATGCCCCCATGGGCCGGGGTGCGTCAGAATGTGATGGG
CTCCAGCATTGATGGTCGCCCCGTCCTGCCCGCAAACTCTACTACCTTGACCTACGAGACCGTGTCTGGA
ACGCCGTTGGAGACTGCAGCCTCCGCCGCCGCTTCAGCCGCTGCAGCCACCGCCCGCGGGATTGTGACTG
ACTTTGCTTTCCTGAGCCCGCTTGCAAGCAGTGCAGCTTCCCGTTCATCCGCCCGCGATGACAAGTTGAC
GGCTCTTTTGGCACAATTGGATTCTTTGACCCGGGAACTTAATGTCGTTTCTCAGCAGCTGTTGGATCTG
CGCCAGCAGGTTTCTGCCCTGAAGGCTTCCTCCCCTCCCAATGCGGTTTAAAACATAAATAAAAAACCAG
ACTCTGTTTGGATTTGGATCAAGCAAGTGTCTTGCTGTCTTTATTTAGGGGTTTTGCGCGCGCGGTAGGC
CCGGGACCAGCGGTCTCGGTCGTTGAGGGTCCTGTGTATTTTTTCCAGGACGTGGTAAAGGTGACTCTGG
ATGTTCAGATACATGGGCATAAGCCCGTCTCTGGGGTGGAGGTAGCACCACTGCAGAGCTTCATGCTGCG
GGGTGGTGTTGTAGATGATCCAGTCGTAGCAGGAGCGCTGGGCGTGGTGCCTAAAAATGTCTTTCAGTAG
CAAGCTGATTGCCAGGGGCAGGCCCTTGGTGTAAGTGTTTACAAAGCGGTTAAGCTGGGATGGGTGCATA
CGTGGGGATATGAGATGCATCTTGGACTGTATTTTTAGGTTGGCTATGTTCCCAGCCATATCCCTCCGGG
GATTCATGTTGTGCAGAACCACCAGCACAGTGTATCCGGTGCACTTGGGAAATTTGTCATGTAGCTTAGA
AGGAAATGCGTGGAAGAACTTGGAGACGCCCTTGTGACCTCCAAGATTTTCCATGCATTCGTCCATAATG
ATGGCAATGGGCCCACGGGCGGCGGCCTGGGCGAAGATATTTCTGGGATCACTAACGTCATAGTTGTGTT
CCAGGATGAGATCGTCATAGGCCATTTTTACAAAGCGCGGGCGGAGGGTGCCAGACTGCGGTATAATGGT
TCCATCCGGCCCAGGGGCGTAGTTACCCTCACAGATTTGCATTTCCCACGCTTTGAGTTCAGATGGGGGG
ATCATGTCTACCTGCGGGGCGATGAAGAAAACGGTTTCCGGGGTAGGGGAGATCAGCTGGGAAGAAAGCA
GGTTCCTGAGCAGCTGCGACTTACCGCAGCCGGTGGGCCCGTAAATCACACCTATTACCGGGTGCAACTG
GTAGTTAAGAGAGCTGCAGCTGCCGTCATCCCTGAGCAGGGGGGCCACTTCGTTAAGCATGTCCCTGACT
CGCATGTTTTCCCTGACCAAATCCGCCAGAAGGCGCTCGCCGCCCAGCGATAGCAGTTCTTGCAAGGAAG
CAAAGTTTTTCAACGGTTTGAGACCGTCCGCCGTAGGCATGCTTTTGAGCGTTTGACCAAGCAGTTCCAG
GCGGTCCCACAGCTCGGTCACCTGCTCTACGGCATCTCGATCCAGCATATCTCCTCGTTTCGCGGGTTGG
GGCGGCTTTCGCTGTACGGCAGTAGTCGGTGCTCGTCCAGACGGGCCAGGGTCATGTCTTTCCACGGGCG
CAGGGTCCTCGTCAGCGTAGTCTGGGTCACGGTGAAGGGGTGCGCTCCGGGCTGCGCGCTGGCCAGGGTG
CGCTTGAGGCTGGTCCTGCTGGTGCTGAAGCGCTGCCGGTCTTCGCCCTGCGCGTCGGCCAGGTAGCATT
TGACCATGGTGTCATAGTCCAGCCCCTCCGCGGCGTGGCCCTTGGCGCGCAGCTTGCCCTTGGAGGAGGC
GCCGCACGAGGGGCAGTGCAGACTTTTGAGGGCGTAGAGCTTGGGCGCGAGAAATACCGATTCCGGGGAG
TAGGCATCCGCGCCGCAGGCCCCGCAGACGGTCTCGCATTCCACGAGCCAGGTGAGCTCTGGCCGTTCGG
GGTCAAAAACCAGGTTTCCCCCATGCTTTTTGATGCGTTTCTTACCTCTGGTTTCCATGAGCCGGTGTCC
ACGCTCGGTGACGAAAAGGCTGTCCGTGTCCCCGTATACAGACTTGAGAGGCCTGTCCTCGACCGATGCC
CTTGAGAGCCTTCAACCCAGTCAGCTCCTTCCGGTGGGCGCGGGGCATGACTATCGTCGCCGCACTTATG
ACTGTCTTCTTTATCATGCAACTCGTAGGACAGGTGCCGGCAGCGCTCTGGGTCATTTTCGGCGAGGACC
GCTTTCGCTGGAGCGCGACGATGATCGGCCTGTCGCTTGCGGTATTCGGAATCTTGCACGCCCTCGCTCA
AGCCTTCGTCACTGGTCCCGCCACCAAACGTTTCGGCGAGAAGCAGGCCATTATCGCCGGCATGGCGGCC
GACGCGCTGGGCTACGTCTTGCTGGCGTTCGCGACGCGAGGCTGGATGGCCTTCCCCATTATGATTCTTC
TCGCTTCCGGCGGCATCGGGATGCCCGCGTTGCAGGCCATGCTGTCCAGGCAGGTAGATGACGACCATCA
GGGACAGCTTCAAGGCCAGCAAAAGGCCAGGAACCGTAAAAAGGCCGCGTTGCTGGCGTTTTTCCATAGG
CTCCGCCCCCCTGACGAGCATCACAAAAATCGACGCTCAAGTCAGAGGTGGCGAAACCCGACAGGACTAT
AAAGATACCAGGCGTTTCCCCCTGGAAGCTCCCTCGTGCGCTCTCCTGTTCCGACCCTGCCGCTTACCGG
ATACCTGTCCGCCTTTCTCCCTTCGGGAAGCGTGGCGCTTTCTCATAGCTCACGCTGTAGGTATCTCAGT
TCGGTGTAGGTCGTTCGCTCCAAGCTGGGCTGTGTGCACGAACCCCCCGTTCAGCCCGACCGCTGCGCCT
TATCCGGTAACTATCGTCTTGAGTCCAACCCGGTAAGACACGACTTATCGCCACTGGCAGCAGCCACTGG
TAACAGGATTAGCAGAGCGAGGTATGTAGGCGGTGCTACAGAGTTCTTGAAGTGGTGGCCTAACTACGGC
TACACTAGAAGGACAGTATTTGGTATCTGCGCTCTGCTGAAGCCAGTTACCTTCGGAAAAAGAGTTGGTA
GCTCTTGATCCGGCAAACAAACCACCGCTGGTAGCGGTGGTTTTTTTGTTTGCAAGCAGCAGATTACGCG
CAGAAAAAAAGGATCTCAAGAAGATCCTTTGATCTTTTCTACGGGGTCTGACGCTCAGTGGAACGAAAAC
TCACGTTAAGGGATTTTGGTCATGAGATTATCAAAAAGGATCTTCACCTAGATCCTTTTAAATTAAAAAT
GAAGTTTTAAATCAATCTAAAGTATATATGAGTAAACTTGGTCTGACAGTTACCAATGCTTAATCAGTGA
GGCACCTATCTCAGCGATCTGTCTATTTCGTTCATCCATAGTTGCCTGACTCCCCGTCGTGTAGATAACT
ACGATACGGGAGGGCTTACCATCTGGCCCCAGTGCTGCAATGATACCGCGAGACCCACGCTCACCGGCTC
CAGATTTATCAGCAATAAACCAGCCAGCCGGAAGGGCCGAGCGCAGAAGTGGTCCTGCAACTTTATCCGC
CTCCATCCAGTCTATTAATTGTTGCCGGGAAGCTAGAGTAAGTAGTTCGCCAGTTAATAGTTTGCGCAAC
GTTGTTGCCATTGCTGCAGGCATCGTGGTGTCACGCTCGTCGTTTGGTATGGCTTCATTCAGCTCCGGTT
CCCAACGATCAAGGCGAGTTACATGATCCCCCATGTTGTGCAAAAAAGCGGTTAGCTCCTTCGGTCCTCC
GATCGTTGTCAGAAGTAAGTTGGCCGCAGTGTTATCACTCATGGTTATGGCAGCACTGCATAATTCTCTT
ACTGTCATGCCATCCGTAAGATGCTTTTCTGTGACTGGTGAGTACTCAACCAAGTCATTCTGAGAATAGT
GTATGCGGCGACCGAGTTGCTCTTGCCCGGCGTCAACACGGGATAATACCGCGCCACATAGCAGAACTTT
AAAAGTGCTCATCATTGGAAAACGTTCTTCGGGGCGAAAACTCTCAAGGATCTTACCGCTGTTGAGATCC
AGTTCGATGTAACCCACTCGTGCACCCAACTGATCTTCAGCATCTTTTACTTTCACCAGCGTTTCTGGGT
GAGCAAAAACAGGAAGGCAAAATGCCGCAAAAAAGGGAATAAGGGCGACACGGAAATGTTGAATACTCAT
ACTCTTCCTTTTTCAATATTATTGAAGCATTTATCAGGGTTATTGTCTCATGAGCGGATACATATTTGAA
TGTATTTAGAAAAATAAACAAATAGGGGTTCCGCGCACATTTCCCCGAAAAGTGCCAC
