>Addgene plasmid #101824 | Adeno FT | addgene partial sequence | sequence record 198289 | Addgene partial NGS Result
TGCCTTCGCCCCGTGCCCCGCTCCGCCGCCGCCTCGCGCCGCCCGCCCCGGCTCTGACTGACCGCGTTAC
TCCCACAGGTGAGCGGGCGGGACGGCCCTTCTCCTCCGGGCTGTAATTAGCTGAGCAAGAGGTAAGGGTT
TAAGGGATGGTTGGTTGGTGGGGTATTAATGTTTAATTACCTGGAGCACCTGCCTGAAATCACTTTTTTT
CAGGTTGGACCGGTGCCACCATGGACTATAAGGACCACGACGGAGACTACAAGGATCATGATATTGATTA
CAAAGACGATGACGATAAGATGGCCCCAAAGAAGAAGCGGAAGGTCGGTATCCACGGAGTCCCAGCAGCC
GACAAGAAGTACAGCATCGGCCTGGACATCGGCACCAACTCTGTGGGCTGGGCCGTGATCACCGACGAGT
ACAAGGTGCCCAGCAAGAAATTCAAGGTGCTGGGCAACACCGACCGGCACAGCATCAAGAAGAACCTGAT
CGGAGCCCTGCTGTTCGACAGCGGCGAAACAGCCGAGGCCACCCGGCTGAAGAGAACCGCCAGAAGAAGA
TACACCAGACGGAAGAACCGGATCTGCTATCTGCAAGAGATCTTCAGCAACGAGATGGCCAAGGTGGACG
ACAGCTTCTTCCACAGACTGGAAGAGTCCTTCCTGGTGGAAGAGGATAAGAAGCACGAGCGGCACCCCAT
CTTCGGCAACATCGTGGACGAGGTGGCCTACCACGAGAAGTACCCCACCATCTACCACCTGAGAAAGAAA
CTGGTGGACAGCACCGACAAGGCCGACCTGCGGCTGATCTATCTGGCCCTGGCCCACATGATCAAGTTCC
GGGGCCACTTCCTGATCGAGGGCGACCTGAACCCCGACAACAGCGACGTGGACAAGCTGTTCATCCAGCT
GGTGCAGACCTACAACCAGCTGTTCGAGGAAAACCCCATCAACGCCAGCGGCGTGGACGCCAAGGCCATC
CTGTCTGCCAGACTGAGCAAGAGCAGACGGCTGGAAAATCTGATCGCCCAGCTGCCCGGCGAGAAGAAGA
ATGGCCTGTTCGGAAACCTGATTGCCCTGAGCCTGGGCCTGACCCCCAACTTCAAGAGCAACTTCGACCT
GGCCGAGGATGCCAAACTGCAGCTGAGCAAGGACACCTACGACGACGACCTGGACAACCTGCTGGCCCAG
ATCGGCGACCAGTACGCCGACCTGTTTCTGGCCGCCAAGAACCTGTCCGACGCCATCCTGCTGAGCGACA
TCCTGAGAGTGAACACCGAGATCACCAAGGCCCCCCTGAGCGCCTCTATGATCAAGAGATACGACGAGCA
CCACCAGGACCTGACCCTGCTGAAAGCTCTCGTGCGGCAGCAGCTGCCTGAGAAGTACAAAGAGATTTTC
TTCGACCAGAGCAAGAACGGCTACGCCGGCTACATTGACGGCGGAGCCAGCCAGGAAGAGTTCTACAAGT
TCATCAAGCCCATCCTGGAAAAGATGGACGGCACCGAGGAACTGCTCGTGAAGCTGAACAGAGAGGACCT
GCTGCGGAAGCAGCGGACCTTCGACAACGGCAGCATCCCCCACCAGATCCACCTGGGAGAGCTGCACGCC
ATTCTGCGGCGGCAGGAAGATTTTTACCCATTCCTGAAGGACAACCGGGAAAAGATCGAGAAGATCCTGA
CCTTCCGCATCCCCTACTACGTGGGCCCTCTGGCCAGGGGAAACAGCAGATTCGCCTGGATGACCAGAAA
GAGCGAGGAAACCATCACCCCCTGGAACTTCGAGGAAGTGGTGGACAAGGGCGCTTCCGCCCAGAGCTTC
ATCGAGCGGATGACCAACTTCGATAAGAACCTGCCCAACGAGAAGGTGCTGCCCAAGCACAGCCTGCTGT
ACGAGTACTTCACCGTGTATAACGAGCTGACCAAAGTGAAATACGTGACCGAGGGAATGAGAAAGCCCGC
CTTCCTGAGCGGCGAGCAGAAAAAGGCCATCGTGGACCTGCTGTTCAAGACCAACCGGAAAGTGACCGTG
AAGCAGCTGAAAGAGGACTACTTCAAGAAAATCGAGTGCTTCGACTCCGTGGAAATCTCCGGCGTGGAAG
ATCGGTTCAACGCCTCCCTGGGCACATACCACGATCTGCTGAAAATTATCAAGGACAAGGACTTCCTGGA
CAATGAGGAAAACGAGGACATTCTGGAAGATATCGTGCTGACCCTGACACTGTTTGAGGACAGAGAGATG
ATCGAGGAACGGCTGAAAACCTATGCCCACCTGTTCGACGACAAAGTGATGAAGCAGCTGAAGCGGCGGA
GATACACCGGCTGGGGCAGGCTGAGCCGGAAGCTGATCAACGGCATCCGGGACAAGCAGTCCGGCAAGAC
AATCCTGGATTTCCTGAAGTCCGACGGCTTCGCCAACAGAAACTTCATGCAGCTGATCCACGACGACAGC
CTGACCTTTAAAGAGGACATCCAGAAAGCCCAGGTGTCCGGCCAGGGCGATAGCCTGCACGAGCACATTG
CCAATCTGGCCGGCAGCCCCGCCATTAAGAAGGGCATCCTGCAGACAGTGAAGGTGGTGGACGAGCTCGT
GAAAGTGATGGGCCGGCACAAGCCCGAGAACATCGTGATCGAAATGGCCAGAGAGAACCAGACCACCCAG
AAGGGACAGAAGAACAGCCGCGAGAGAATGAAGCGGATCGAAGAGGGCATCAAAGAGCTGGGCAGCCAGA
TCCTGAAAGAACACCCCGTGGAAAACACCCAGCTGCAGAACGAGAAGCTGTACCTGTACTACCTGCAGAA
TGGGCGGGATATGTACGTGGACCAGGAACTGGACATCAACCGGCTGTCCGACTACGATGTGGACCATATC
GTGCCTCAGAGCTTTCTGAAGGACGACTCCATCGACAACAAGGTGCTGACCAGAAGCGACAAGAACCGGG
GCAAGAGCGACAACGTGCCCTCCGAAGAGGTCGTGAAGAAGATGAAGAACTACTGGCGGCAGCTGCTGAA
CGCCAAGCTGATTACCCAGAGAAAGTTCGACAATCTGACCAAGGCCGAGAGAGGCGGCCTGAGCGAACTG
GATAAGGCCGGCTTCATCAAGAGACAGCTGGTGGAAACCCGGCAGATCACAAAGCACGTGGCACAGATCC
TGGACTCCCGGATGAACACTAAGTACGACGAGAATGACAAGCTGATCCGGGAAGTGAAAGTGATCACCCT
GAAGTCCAAGCTGGTGTCCGATTTCCGGAAGGATTTCCAGTTTTACAAAGTGCGCGAGATCAACAACTAC
CACCACGCCCACGACGCCTACCTGAACGCCGTCGTGGGAACCGCCCTGATCAAAAAGTACCCTAAGCTGG
AAAGCGAGTTCGTGTACGGCGACTACAAGGTGTACGACGTGCGGAAGATGATCGCCAAGAGCGAGCAGGA
AATCGGCAAGGCTACCGCCAAGTACTTCTTCTACAGCAACATCATGAACTTTTTCAAGACCGAGATTACC
CTGGCCAACGGCGAGATCCGGAAGCGGCCTCTGATCGAGACAAACGGCGAAACCGGGGAGATCGTGTGGG
ATAAGGGCCGGGATTTTGCCACCGTGCGGAAAGTGCTGAGCATGCCCCAAGTGAATATCGTGAAAAAGAC
CGAGGTGCAGACAGGCGGCTTCAGCAAAGAGTCTATCCTGCCCAAGAGGAACAGCGATAAGCTGATCGCC
AGAAAGAAGGACTGGGACCCTAAGAAGTACGGCGGCTTCGACAGCCCCACCGTGGCCTATTCTGTGCTGG
TGGTGGCCAAAGTGGAAAAGGGCAAGTCCAAGAAACTGAAGAGTGTGAAAGAGCTGCTGGGGATCACCAT
CATGGAAAGAAGCAGCTTCGAGAAGAATCCCATCGACTTTCTGGAAGCCAAGGGCTACAAAGAAGTGAAA
AAGGACCTGATCATCAAGCTGCCTAAGTACTCCCTGTTCGAGCTGGAAAACGGCCGGAAGAGAATGCTGG
CCTCTGCCGGCGAACTGCAGAAGGGAAACGAACTGGCCCTGCCCTCCAAATATGTGAACTTCCTGTACCT
GGCCAGCCACTATGAGAAGCTGAAGGGCTCCCCCGAGGATAATGAGCAGAAACAGCTGTTTGTGGAACAG
CACAAGCACTACCTGGACGAGATCATCGAGCAGATCAGCGAGTTCTCCAAGAGAGTGATCCTGGCCGACG
CTAATCTGGACAAAGTGCTGTCCGCCTACAACAAGCACCGGGATAAGCCCATCAGAGAGCAGGCCGAGAA
TATCATCCACCTGTTTACCCTGACCAATCTGGGAGCCCCTGCCGCCTTCAAGTACTTTGACACCACCATC
GACCGGAAGAGGTACACCAGCACCAAAGAGGTGCTGGACGCCACCCTGATCCACCAGAGCATCACCGGCC
TGTACGAGACACGGATCGACCTGTCTCAGCTGGGAGGCGACAAAAGGCCGGCGGCCACGAAAAAGGCCGG
CCAGGCAAAAAAGAAAAAGTAAGAATTCCTGCAGCCCGGGGGATCCACTAGTTCTAGAGCGGCCGCCACC
GCGGGGAGATCCAGACATGATAAGATACATTGATGAGTTTGGACAAACCACAACTAGAATGCAGTGAAAA
AAATGCTTTATTTGTGAAATTTGTGATGCTATTGCTTTATTTGTAACCATTATAAGCTGCAATAAACAAG
TTAACAACAACAATTGCATTCATTTTATGTTTCAGGTTCAGGGGGAGGTGTGGGAGGTTTTTTAAAGCAA
GTAAAACCTCTACAAATGTGGTATGGCTGATTATGATCCGGCTGCCTCGCGCGTTTCGGTGATGACGGTG
AAAACCTCTGACACATGCAGCTCCCGGAGACGGTCACAGCTTGTCTGTAAGCGGATGCCGGGAGCAGACA
AGCCCGTCAGGGCGCGTCAGCGGGTGTTGGCGGGTGTCGGGGCGCAGCCATGAGGTCGACTCTAGTCCCC
GCGGTGGCAGATCTGGAAGGTGCTGAGGTACGATGAGACCCGCACCAGGTGCAGACCCTGCGAGTGTGGC
GGTAAACATATTAGGAACCAGCCTGTGATGCTGGATGTGACCGAGGAGCTGAGGCCCGATCACTTGGTGC
TGGCCTGCACCCGCGCTGAGTTTGGCTCTAGCGATGAAGATACAGATTGAGGTACTGAAATGTGTGGGCG
TGGCTTAAGGGTGGGAAAGAATATATAAGGTGGGGGTCTTATGTAGTTTTGTATCTGTTTTGCAGCAGCC
GCCGCCGCCATGAGCACCAACTCGTTTGATGGAAGCATTGTGAGCTCATATTTGACAACGCGCATGCCCC
CATGGGCCGGGGTGCGTCAGAATGTGATGGGCTCCAGCATTGATGGTCGCCCCGTCCTGCCCGCAAACTC
TACTACCTTGACCTACGAGACCGTGTCTGGAACGCCGTTGGAGACTGCAGCCTCCGCCGCCGCTTCAGCC
GCTGCAGCCACCGCCCGCGGGATTGTGACTGACTTTGCTTTCCTGAGCCCGCTTGCAAGCAGTGCAGCTT
CCCGTTCATCCGCCCGCGATGACAAGTTGACGGCTCTTTTGGCACAATTGGATTCTTTGACCCGGGAACT
TAATGTCGTTTCTCAGCAGCTGTTGGATCTGCGCCAGCAGGTTTCTGCCCTGAAGGCTTCCTCCCCTCCC
AATGCGGTTTAAAACATAAATAAAAAACCAGACTCTGTTTGGATTTGGATCAAGCAAGTGTCTTGCTGTC
TTTATTTAGGGGTTTTGCGCGCGCGGTAGGCCCGGGACCAGCGGTCTCGGTCGTTGAGGGTCCTGTGTAT
TTTTTCCAGGACGTGGTAAAGGTGACTCTGGATGTTCAGATACATGGGCATAAGCCCGTCTCTGGGGTGG
AGGTAGCACCACTGCAGAGCTTCATGCTGCGGGGTGGTGTTGTAGATGATCCAGTCGTAGCAGGAGCGCT
GGGCGTGGTGCCTAAAAATGTCTTTCAGTAGCAAGCTGATTGCCAGGGGCAGGCCCTTGGTGTAAGTGTT
TACAAAGCGGTTAAGCTGGGATGGGTGCATACGTGGGGATATGAGATGCATCTTGGACTGTATTTTTAGG
TTGGCTATGTTCCCAGCCATATCCCTCCGGGGATTCATGTTGTGCAGAACCACCAGCACAGTGTATCCGG
TGCACTTGGGAAATTTGTCATGTAGCTTAGAAGGAAATGCGTGGAAGAACTTGGAGACGCCCTTGTGACC
TCCAAGATTTTCCATGCATTCGTCCATAATGATGGCAATGGGCCCACGGGCGGCGGCCTGGGCGAAGATA
TTTCTGGGATCACTAACGTCATAGTTGTGTTCCAGGATGAGATCGTCATAGGCCATTTTTACAAAGCGCG
GGCGGAGGGTGCCAGACTGCGGTATAATGGTTCCATCCGGCCCAGGGGCGTAGTTACCCTCACAGATTTG
CATTTCCCACGCTTTGAGTTCAGATGGGGGGATCATGTCTACCTGCGGGGCGATGAAGAAAACGGTTTCC
GGGGTAGGGGAGATCAGCTGGGAAGAAAGCAGGTTCCTGAGCAGCTGCGACTTACCGCAGCCGGTGGGCC
CGTAAATCACACCTATTACCGGCTGCAACTGGTAGTTAAGAGAGCTGCAGCTGCCGTCATCCCTGAGCAG
GGGGGCCACTTCGTTAAGCATGTCCCTGACTCGCATGTTTTCCCTGACCAAATCCGCCAGAAGGCGCTCG
CCGCCCAGCGATAGCAGTTCTTGCAAGGAAGCAAAGTTTTTCAACGGTTTGAGACCGTCCGCCGTAGGCA
TGCTTTTGAGCGTTTGACCAAGCAGTTCCAGGCGGTCCCACAGCTCGGTCACCTGCTCTACGGCATCTCG
ATCCAGCATATCTCCTCGTTTCGCGGGTTGGGGCGGCTTTCGCTGTACGGCAGTAGTCGGTGCTCGTCCA
GACGGGCCAGGGTCATGTCTTTCCACGGGCGCAGGGTCCTCGTCAGCGTAGTCTGGGTCACGGTGAAGGG
GTGCGCTCCGGGCTGCGCGCTGGCCAGGGTGCGCTTGAGGCTGGTCCTGCTGGTGCTGAAGCGCTGCCGG
TCTTCGCCCTGCGCGTCGGCCAGGTAGCATTTGACCATGGTGTCATAGTCCAGCCCCTCCGCGGCGTGGC
CCTTGGCGCGCAGCTTGCCCTTGGAGGAGGCGCCGCACGAGGGGCAGTGCAGACTTTTGAGGGCGTAGAG
CTTGGGCGCGAGAAATACCGATTCCGGGGAGTAGGCATCCGCGCCGCAGGCCCCGCAGACGGTCTCGCAT
TCCACGAGCCAGGTGAGCTCTGGCCGTTCGGGGTCAAAAACCAGGTTTCCCCCATGCTTTTTGATGCGTT
TCTTACCTCTGGTTTCCATGAGCCGGTGTCCACGCTCGGTGACGAAAAGGCTGTCCGTGTCCCCGTATAC
AGACTTGAGAGGCCTGTCCTCGACCGATGCCCTTGAGAGCCTTCAACCCAGTCAGCTCCTTCCGGTGGGC
GCGGGGCATGACTATCGTCGCCGCACTTATGACTGTCTTCTTTATCATGCAACTCGTAGGACAGGTGCCG
GCAGCGCTCTGGGTCATTTTCGGCGAGGACCGCTTTCGCTGGAGCGCGACGATGATCGGCCTGTCGCTTG
CGGTATTCGGAATCTTGCACGCCCTCGCTCAAGCCTTCGTCACTGGTCCCGCCACCAAACGTTTCGGCGA
GAAGCAGGCCATTATCGCCGGCATGGCGGCCGACGCGCTGGGCTACGTCTTGCTGGCGTTCGCGACGCGA
GGCTGGATGGCCTTCCCCATTATGATTCTTCTCGCTTCCGGCGGCATCGGGATGCCCGCGTTGCAGGCCA
TGCTGTCCAGGCAGGTAGATGACGACCATCAGGGACAGCTTCAAGGCCAGCAAAAGGCCAGGAACCGTAA
AAAGGCCGCGTTGCTGGCGTTTTTCCATAGGCTCCGCCCCCCTGACGAGCATCACAAAAATCGACGCTCA
AGTCAGAGGTGGCGAAACCCGACAGGACTATAAAGATACCAGGCGTTTCCCCCTGGAAGCTCCCTCGTGC
GCTCTCCTGTTCCGACCCTGCCGCTTACCGGATACCTGTCCGCCTTTCTCCCTTCGGGAAGCGTGGCGCT
TTCTCATAGCTCACGCTGTAGGTATCTCAGTTCGGTGTAGGTCGTTCGCTCCAAGCTGGGCTGTGTGCAC
GAACCCCCCGTTCAGCCCGACCGCTGCGCCTTATCCGGTAACTATCGTCTTGAGTCCAACCCGGTAAGAC
ACGACTTATCGCCACTGGCAGCAGCCACTGGTAACAGGATTAGCAGAGCGAGGTATGTAGGCGGTGCTAC
AGAGTTCTTGAAGTGGTGGCCTAACTACGGCTACACTAGAAGGACAGTATTTGGTATCTGCGCTCTGCTG
AAGCCAGTTACCTTCGGAAAAAGAGTTGGTAGCTCTTGATCCGGCAAACAAACCACCGCTGGTAGCGGTG
GTTTTTTTGTTTGCAAGCAGCAGATTACGCGCAGAAAAAAAGGATCTCAAGAAGATCCTTTGATCTTTTC
TACGGGGTCTGACGCTCAGTGGAACGAAAACTCACGTTAAGGGATTTTGGTCATGAGATTATCAAAAAGG
ATCTTCACCTAGATCCTTTTAAATTAAAAATGAAGTTTTAAATCAATCTAAAGTATATATGAGTAAACTT
GGTCTGACAGTTACCAATGCTTAATCAGTGAGGCACCTATCTCAGCGATCTGTCTATTTCGTTCATCCAT
AGTTGCCTGACTCCCCGTCGTGTAGATAACTACGATACGGGAGGGCTTACCATCTGGCCCCAGTGCTGCA
ATGATACCGCGAGACCCACGCTCACCGGCTCCAGATTTATCAGCAATAAACCAGCCAGCCGGAAGGGCCG
AGCGCAGAAGTGGTCCTGCAACTTTATCCGCCTCCATCCAGTCTATTAATTGTTGCCGGGAAGCTAGAGT
AAGTAGTTCGCCAGTTAATAGTTTGCGCAACGTTGTTGCCATTGCTGCAGGCATCGTGGTGTCACGCTCG
TCGTTTGGTATGGCTTCATTCAGCTCCGGTTCCCAACGATCAAGGCGAGTTACATGATCCCCCATGTTGT
GCAAAAAAGCGGTTAGCTCCTTCGGTCCTCCGATCGTTGTCAGAAGTAAGTTGGCCGCAGTGTTATCACT
CATGGTTATGGCAGCACTGCATAATTCTCTTACTGTCATGCCATCCGTAAGATGCTTTTCTGTGACTGGT
GAGTACTCAACCAAGTCATTCTGAGAATAGTGTATGCGGCGACCGAGTTGCTCTTGCCCGGCGTCAACAC
GGGATAATACCGCGCCACATAGCAGAACTTTAAAAGTGCTCATCATTGGAAAACGTTCTTCGGGGCGAAA
ACTCTCAAGGATCTTACCGCTGTTGAGATCCAGTTCGATGTAACCCACTCGTGCACCCAACTGATCTTCA
GCATCTTTTACTTTCACCAGCGTTTCTGGGTGAGCAAAAACAGGAAGGCAAAATGCCGCAAAAAAGGGAA
TAAGGGCGACACGGAAATGTTGAATACTCATACTCTTCCTTTTTCAATATTATTGAAGCATTTATCAGGG
TTATTGTCTCATGAGCGGATACATATTTGAATGTATTTAGAAAAATAAACAAATAGGGGTTCCGCGCACA
TTTCCCCGAAAAGTGCCACCTGACGTCTAAGAAACCATTATTATCATGACATTAACCTATAAAAATAGGC
GTATCACGAGGCCCTTTCGTCTTCAATTAATTAAGCTAGCATCATCAATAATATACCTTATTTTGGATTG
AAGCCAATATGATAATGAGGGGGTGGAGGGGTTATTGTCTCATGAGCGGATACATATTTGAATGTATTTA
GAAAAATAAACAAATAGGGGTTCCGCGCACATTTCCCCGAAAAGTGCCACCTGACGTCTAAGAAACCATT
ATTATCATGACATTAACCTATAAAAATAGGCGTATCACGAGGCCCTTTCGTCTTCAATTAATTAAGCTAG
CATCATCAATAATATACCTTATTTTGGATTGAAGCCAATATGATAATGAGGGGGTGGAGTTTGTGACGTG
GCGCGGGGCGTGGGAACGGGGCGGGTGACGTAGTAGTGTGGCGGAAGTGTGATGTTGCAAGTGTGGCGGA
ACACATGTAAGCGACGGATGTGGCAAAAGTGACGTTTTTGGTGTGCGCCGGTGTACACAGGAAGTGACAA
TTTTCGCGCGGTTTTAGGCGGATGTTGTAGTAAATTTGGGCGTAACCGAGTAAGATTTGGCCATTTTCGC
GGGAAAACTGAATAAGAGGAAGTGAAATCTGAATAATTTTGTGTTACTCATAGCGCGTAATATTTGTCTA
GGGAGATCCGGTACCGTTTAAACTCGAGAATGGCGCATGTGAGGGCCTATTTCCCATGATTCCTTCATAT
TTGCATATACGATACAAGGCTGTTAGAGAGATAATTGGAATTAATTTGACTGTAAACACAAAGATATTAG
TACAAAATACGTGACGTAGAAAGTAATAATTTCTTGGGTAGTTTGCAGTTTTAAAATTATGTTTTAAAAT
GGACTATCATATGCTTACCGTAACTTGAAAGTATTTCGATTTCTTGGCTTTATATATCTTGTGGAAAGGA
CGAAACACCGGGTTTTATCGGGGTATGTTGGTTTTAGAGCTAGAAATAGCAAGTTAAAATAAGGCTAGTC
CGTTATCAACTTGAAAAAGTGGCACCGAGTCGGTGCTTTTTTGTTTTAGAGCTAGAAATAGCAAGTTAAA
ATAAGGCTAGTCCGTTTTTAGCGCGTGCGCCAATTCTGCAGACAAATGGCTCTAGAGAGGGCCTATTTCC
CATGATTCCTTCATATTTGCATATACGATACAAGGCTGTTAGAGAGATAATTGGAATTAATTTGACTGTA
AACACAAAGATATTAGTACAAAATACGTGACGTAGAAAGTAATAATTTCTTGGGTAGTTTGCAGTTTTAA
AATTATGTTTTAAAATGGACTATCATATGCTTACCGTAACTTGAAAGTATTTCGATTTCTTGGCTTTATA
TATCTTGTGGAAAGGACGAAACACCGGTTCAGGCTATGCCCCCTAAGTTTTAGAGCTAGAAATAGCAAGT
TAAAATAAGGCTAGTCCGTTATCAACTTGAAAAAGTGGCACCGAGTCGGTGCTTTTTTGTTTTAGAGCTA
GAAATAGCAAGTTAAAATAAGGCTAGTCCGTTTTTAGCGCGTGCGCCAATTCTGCAGACAAATGGCTCTA
GAGGTACCCGTTACATAACTTACGGTAAATGGCCCGCCTGGCTGACCGCCCAACGACCCCCGCCCATTGA
CGTCAATAGTAACGCCAATAGGGACTTTCCATTGACGTCAATGGGTGGAGTATTTACGGTAAACTGCCCA
CTTGGCAGTACATCAAGTGTATCATATGCCAAGTACGCCCCCTATTGACGTCAATGACGGTAAATGGCCC
GCCTGGCATTGTGCCCAGTACATGACCTTATGGGACTTTCCTACTTGGCAGTACATCTACGTATTAGTCA
TCGCTATTACCATGGTCGAGGTGAGCCCCACGTTCTGCTTCACTCTCCCCATCTCCCCCCCCTCCCCACC
CCCAATTTTGTATTTATTTATTTTTTAATTATTTTGTGCAGCGATGGGGGCGGGGGGGGGGGGGGGGCGC
GCGCCAGGCGGGGCGGGGCG
