[The description below was written by a language model from this plasmid's Addgene catalogue record.]
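Description:
Adeno FT (also called pacAd5_FT) is an adenoviral shuttle plasmid built on the pacAd5 backbone, a vector used to generate recombinant adenovirus for gene delivery into mammalian cells. The complete plasmid is about 11.5 kb, of which roughly 5.7 kb is backbone. It is propagated in bacteria under ampicillin selection, and the record lists a recombination-deficient strain suited to constructs containing repeated elements. The copy number is not recorded, and no feature table is provided, so the bacterial origin and the adenoviral sequences of the backbone are not itemised.

The insert, cloned between XhoI and EcoRI sites that both remain intact, is an all-in-one CRISPR cassette. It contains two tandem U6 promoter units, each driving a single guide RNA, followed by a CBh promoter driving FLAG-tagged Cas9. U6 is an RNA polymerase III promoter suited to short, uncapped transcripts such as guide RNAs, while CBh is a compact hybrid chicken beta-actin-based promoter that gives strong, broad RNA polymerase II expression. One guide targets intron 17 of mouse Fgfr3 and the other targets intron 6 of mouse Tacc3.

Delivering both guides and the nuclease from a single virus means that an infected cell receives simultaneous double-strand breaks in the two introns. Joining of the broken ends can then produce a chromosomal rearrangement that fuses the two genes, with the intronic junction removed by splicing. This is consistent with the associated study on somatic chromosomal engineering of oncogenic fusions in glioma models, where such a vector would be used to induce an Fgfr3-Tacc3 rearrangement in mouse cells or tissues.
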