Addgene plasmid #101824: Adeno FT
Purpose: Adenovirus for the expression of gRNAs targeting intron 17 of murine Fgfr3 and intron 6 of murine Tacc3
Depositing lab: Andrea Ventura. Depositing organization: Memorial Sloan-Kettering Cancer Center. Publication: Somatic chromosomal engineering identifies BCAN-NTRK1 as a potent glioma driver and therapeutic target. Cook PJ, Thomas R, Kannan R, de Leon ES, Drilon A, Rosenblum MK, Scaltriti M, Benezra R, Ventura A. Nat Commun. 2017 Jul 11;8:15987. doi: 10.1038/ncomms15987. PubMed 28695888.
Backbone
  Vector backbone: pacAd5
  Backbone manufacturer: Gene Transfer Vector Core University of Iowa
  Backbone size w/o insert (bp): 5679
  Total vector size (bp): 11538
  Vector type: Adenoviral
Growth in bacteria
  Bacterial resistance: Ampicillin, 100 μg/mL
  Growth temperature: 37°C
  Growth strain: NEB Stable
  Copy number: Unknown
Gene/Insert
  Gene/Insert name: U6_sgRNA(Fgfr3)_U6_sgRNA(Tacc3)_CBh_FLAG-Cas9 (alt name: pacAd5_FT)
  gRNA/shRNA sequence: Fgfr3 (intron 17) Tacc3 (intron 6)
  Species: M. musculus (mouse)
  GenBank ID: NM_001163215.2 NM_001040435
  Entrez Gene: Fgfr3 (a.k.a. CD333, FR3, Fgfr-, Fgfr-3, Flg-2, HBGF, HBGFR, Mfr3, sa, sam3); Tacc3 (a.k.a. A, Aint, C86661, Eric1)
  Promoter: U6 and CBh
  Tag / fusion protein: FLAG-Cas9
  Cloning method: Restriction Enzyme; 5′ cloning site Xho1 (not destroyed); 3′ cloning site EcoR1 (not destroyed)
  Sequencing primers: 5′ GATGTTGTAGTAAATTTGGG; 3′ ATCATGTCTGGATCTCCCC
Terms and licenses: Academic/Nonprofit Terms; Industry Terms: Not Available to Industry
How to cite: Adeno FT was a gift from Andrea Ventura (Addgene plasmid # 101824 ; http://n2t.net/addgene:101824 ; RRID:Addgene_101824)
